>Addgene plasmid #100623 | YCe1707 HC_Kan_RFP-p13 | depositor full sequence | sequence record 189540 | YCe1707 HC_Kan_RFP-p13 sequence 2939 bps
AACGAATTCAAGCTTGATATCATTCAGGACGAGCCTCAGACTCCAGCGTAACTGGACTGCAATCAACTCA
CTGGCTCACCTTCACGGGTGGGCCTTTCTTCGGTAGAAAATCAAAGGATCTTCTTGAGATCCTTTTTTTC
TGCGCGTAATCTGCTGCTTGCAAACAAAAAAACCACCGCTACCAGCGGTGGTTTGTTTGCCGGATCAAGA
GCTACCAACTCTTTTTCCGAGGTAACTGGCTTCAGCAGAGCGCAGATACCAAATACTGTTCTTCTAGTGT
AGCCGTAGTTAGGCCACCACTTCAAGAACTCTGTAGCACCGCCTACATACCTCGCTCTGCTAATCCTGTT
ACCAGTGGCTGCTGCCAGTGGCGATAAGTCGTGTCTTACCGGGTTGGACTCAAGACGATAGTTACCGGAT
AAGGCGCAGCGGTCGGGCTGAACGGGGGGTTCGTGCACACAGCCCAGCTTGGAGCGAACGACCTACACCG
AACTGAGATACCTACAGCGTGAGCTATGAGAAAGCGCCACGCTTCCCGAAGGGAGAAAGGCGGACAGGTA
TCCGGTAAGCGGCAGGGTCGGAACAGGAGAGCGCACGAGGGAGCTTCCAGGGGGAAACGCCTGGTATCTT
TATAGTCCTGTCGGGTTTCGCCACCTCTGACTTGAGCATCGATTTTTGTGATGCTCGTCAGGGGGGCGGA
GCCTATGGAAAAACGCCAGCAACGCAGAAAGGCCCACCCGAAGGTGAGCCAGGTGATTACATTTGGGCCC
TCATTAGAAAAACTCATCGAGCATCAAGTGAAACTGCAATTTATTCATATCAGGATTATCAATACCATAT
TTTTGAAAAAGCCGTTTCTGTAATGAAGGAGAAAACTCACCGAGGCAGTTCCATAGGATGGCAAGATCCT
GGTATCGGTCTGCGATTCCGACTCGTCCAACATCAATACAACCTATTAATTTCCCCTCGTCAAAAATAAG
GTTATCAAGTGAGAAATCACCATGAGTGACGACTGAATCCGGTGAGAATGGCAAAAGCTTATGCATTTCT
TTCCAGACTTGTTCAACAGGCCAGCCATTACGCTCGTCATCAAAATCACTCGCACCAACCAAACCGTTAT
TCATTCGTGATTGCGCCTGAGCGAGACGAAATACGCGATCGCCGTTAAAAGGACAATTACAAACAGGAAT
CGAATGCAACCGGCGCAGGAACACTGCCAGCGCATCAACAATATTTTCACCTGAATCAGGATATTCTTCT
AATACCTGGAATGCTGTTTTCCCTGGGATCGCAGTGGTGAGTAACCATGCATCATCAGGAGTACGGATAA
AATGCTTGATGGTCGGAAGAGGCATAAATTCCGTCAGCCAGTTTAGCCTGACCATCTCATCTGTAACATC
ATTGGCAACGCTACCTTTGCCATGTTTCAGAAACAACTCTGGCGCATCGGGCTTCCCATACAATCGATAG
ATTGTCGCACCTGATTGCCCGACATTATCGCGAGCCCATTTATACCCATATAAATCAGCATCCATGTTGG
AATTTAATCGCGGCCTCGAGCAAGACGTTTCCCGTTGAATATGGCTCATTTTAGCTTCCTTAGCTCCTGA
AAATCTCGATAACTCAAAAAATACGCCCGGTAGTGATCTTATTTCATTATGGTGAAAGTTGGAACCTCTT
ACGTGCCGATCAAGTCAAAAGCCTCCGGTCGGAGGCTTTTGACTTTCTGCTATGGAGGTCAGGTATGATT
TAAATGGTCAGTATTGAGCGATATCTAGAGAATTCGTCACGTCTCGTCACAGAGACCGAATTCGCGGCCG
CTTCTAGAGCAATACGCAAACCGCCTCTCCCCGCGCGTTGGCCGATTCATTAATGCAGCTGGCACGACAG
GTTTCCCGACTGGAAAGCGGGCAGTGAGCGCAACGCAATTAATGTGAGTTAGCTCACTCATTAGGCACCC
CAGGCTTTACACTTTATGCTTCCGGCTCGTATGTTGTGTGGAATTGTGAGCGGATAACAATTTCACACAT
ACTAGAGAAAGAGGAGAAATACTAGATGGCTTCCTCCGAAGACGTTATCAAAGAGTTCATGCGTTTCAAA
GTTCGTATGGAAGGTTCCGTTAACGGTCACGAGTTCGAAATCGAAGGTGAAGGTGAAGGTCGTCCGTACG
AAGGTACCCAGACCGCTAAACTGAAAGTTACCAAAGGTGGTCCGCTGCCGTTCGCTTGGGACATCCTGTC
CCCGCAGTTCCAGTACGGTTCCAAAGCTTACGTTAAACACCCGGCTGACATCCCGGACTACCTGAAACTG
TCCTTCCCGGAAGGTTTCAAATGGGAACGTGTTATGAACTTCGAAGACGGTGGTGTTGTTACCGTTACCC
AGGACTCCTCCCTGCAAGACGGTGAGTTCATCTACAAAGTTAAACTGCGTGGTACCAACTTCCCGTCCGA
CGGTCCGGTTATGCAGAAAAAAACCATGGGTTGGGAAGCTTCCACCGAACGTATGTACCCGGAAGACGGT
GCTCTGAAAGGTGAAATCAAAATGCGTCTGAAACTGAAAGACGGTGGTCACTACGACGCTGAAGTTAAAA
CCACCTACATGGCTAAAAAACCGGTTCAGCTGCCGGGTGCTTACAAAACCGACATCAAACTGGACATCAC
CTCCCACAACGAAGACTACACCATCGTTGAACAGTACGAACGTGCTGAAGGTCGTCACTCCACCGGTGCT
TAATAACGCTGATAGTGCTAGTGTAGATCGCTACTAGAGCCAGGCATCAAATAAAACGAAAGGCTCAGTC
GAAAGACTGGGCCTTTCGTTTTATCTGTTGTTTGTCGGTGAACGCTCTCTACTAGAGTCACACTGGCTCA
CCTTCGGGTGGGCCTTTCTGCGTTTATATACTAGTAGCGGCCGCTGCAGGGTCTCTCTACCGAGACGAA
Features (pLannotate 1.2.2; 15 found; start..end, strand, type, name):
     73..102     +  terminator     T3Te terminator: phage T3 early transcription terminator
    124..711     +  rep_origin     ori: high-copy-number ColE1/pMB1/pBR322/pUC origin of replication
    723..750     -  terminator     T7Te terminator: phage T7 early transcription terminator
    774..1589    -  CDS            KanR: aminoglycoside phosphotransferase; aph(3')-Ia; confers resistance to kanamycin in bacteria or G418 (Geneticin®) in eukaryotes
   1590..1692    -  promoter       cat promoter: promoter of the E. coli cat gene encoding chloramphenicol acetyltransferase
   1693..1724    -  terminator     tonB terminator: bidirectional E. coli tonB-P14 transcription terminator
   1808..1829    +  misc_feature   BioBrick prefix: BioBrick prefix for parts that do not start with "ATG"
   1830..1917    +  CDS            lacI (fragment): lac repressor; lacI; The lac repressor binds to the lac operator to inhibit transcription in E. coli. This inhibition can be relieved by adding lactose or isopropyl-β-D-thiogalactopyranoside (IPTG).
   1930..1951    +  protein_bind   CAP binding site: CAP binding activates transcription in the presence of cAMP. E. coli catabolite activator protein
   1966..1996    +  promoter       lac promoter: promoter for the E. coli lac operon
   2004..2020    +  protein_bind   lac operator: The lac repressor binds to the lac operator to inhibit transcription in E. coli. This inhibition can be relieved by adding lactose or isopropyl-β-D-thiogalactopyranoside (IPTG). lac repressor encoded by lacI
   2056..2730    +  CDS            mRFP1: mRFP1 is a basic (constitutively fluorescent) red fluorescent protein published in 2002, derived from Discosoma sp.. It is reported to be a somewhat slowly-maturing monomer with low acid sensitivity.
   2778..2849    +  terminator     rrnB T1 terminator: transcription terminator T1 from the E. coli rrnB gene
   2865..2892    +  terminator     T7Te terminator: phage T7 early transcription terminator
   2899..2919    +  misc_feature   BioBrick suffix: universal suffix for all parts
