>Addgene plasmid #100623 | YCe1707 HC_Kan_RFP-p13 | addgene full sequence | sequence record 192705 | Addgene NGS Result
CGCTGGAGTCTGAGGCTCGTCCTGAATGATATCAAGCTTGAATTCGTTTTCGTCTCGGTAGAGAGACCCT
GCAGCGGCCGCTACTAGTATATAAACGCAGAAAGGCCCACCCGAAGGTGAGCCAGTGTGACTCTAGTAGA
GAGCGTTCACCGACAAACAACAGATAAAACGAAAGGCCCAGTCTTTCGACTGAGCCTTTCGTTTTATTTG
ATGCCTGGCTCTAGTAGCGATCTACACTAGCACTATCAGCGTTATTAAGCACCGGTGGAGTGACGACCTT
CAGCACGTTCGTACTGTTCAACGATGGTGTAGTCTTCGTTGTGGGAGGTGATGTCCAGTTTGATGTCGGT
TTTGTAAGCACCCGGCAGCTGAACCGGTTTTTTAGCCATGTAGGTGGTTTTAACTTCAGCGTCGTAGTGA
CCACCGTCTTTCAGTTTCAGACGCATTTTGATTTCACCTTTCAGAGCACCGTCTTCCGGGTACATACGTT
CGGTGGAAGCTTCCCAACCCATGGTTTTTTTCTGCATAACCGGACCGTCGGACGGGAAGTTGGTACCACG
CAGTTTAACTTTGTAGATGAACTCACCGTCTTGCAGGGAGGAGTCCTGGGTAACGGTAACAACACCACCG
TCTTCGAAGTTCATAACACGTTCCCATTTGAAACCTTCCGGGAAGGACAGTTTCAGGTAGTCCGGGATGT
CAGCCGGGTGTTTAACGTAAGCTTTGGAACCGTACTGGAACTGCGGGGACAGGATGTCCCAAGCGAACGG
CAGCGGACCACCTTTGGTAACTTTCAGTTTAGCGGTCTGGGTACCTTCGTACGGACGACCTTCACCTTCA
CCTTCGATTTCGAACTCGTGACCGTTAACGGAACCTTCCATACGAACTTTGAAACGCATGAACTCTTTGA
TAACGTCTTCGGAGGAAGCCATCTAGTATTTCTCCTCTTTCTCTAGTATGTGTGAAATTGTTATCCGCTC
ACAATTCCACACAACATACGAGCCGGAAGCATAAAGTGTAAAGCCTGGGGTGCCTAATGAGTGAGCTAAC
TCACATTAATTGCGTTGCGCTCACTGCCCGCTTTCCAGTCGGGAAACCTGTCGTGCCAGCTGCATTAATG
AATCGGCCAACGCGCGGGGAGAGGCGGTTTGCGTATTGCTCTAGAAGCGGCCGCGAATTCGGTCTCTGTG
ACGAGACGTGACGAATTCTCTAGATATCGCTCAATACTGACCATTTAAATCATACCTGACCTCCATAGCA
GAAAGTCAAAAGCCTCCGACCGGAGGCTTTTGACTTGATCGGCACGTAAGAGGTTCCAACTTTCACCATA
ATGAAATAAGATCACTACCGGGCGTATTTTTTGAGTTATCGAGATTTTCAGGAGCTAAGGAAGCTAAAAT
GAGCCATATTCAACGGGAAACGTCTTGCTCGAGGCCGCGATTAAATTCCAACATGGATGCTGATTTATAT
GGGTATAAATGGGCTCGCGATAATGTCGGGCAATCAGGTGCGACAATCTATCGATTGTATGGGAAGCCCG
ATGCGCCAGAGTTGTTTCTGAAACATGGCAAAGGTAGCGTTGCCAATGATGTTACAGATGAGATGGTCAG
GCTAAACTGGCTGACGGAATTTATGCCTCTTCCGACCATCAAGCATTTTATCCGTACTCCTGATGATGCA
TGGTTACTCACCACTGCGATCCCAGGGAAAACAGCATTCCAGGTATTAGAAGAATATCCTGATTCAGGTG
AAAATATTGTTGATGCGCTGGCAGTGTTCCTGCGCCGGTTGCATTCGATTCCTGTTTGTAATTGTCCTTT
TAACGGCGATCGCGTATTTCGTCTCGCTCAGGCGCAATCACGAATGAATAACGGTTTGGTTGGTGCGAGT
GATTTTGATGACGAGCGTAATGGCTGGCCTGTTGAACAAGTCTGGAAAGAAATGCATAAGCTTTTGCCAT
TCTCACCGGATTCAGTCGTCACTCATGGTGATTTCTCACTTGATAACCTTATTTTTGACGAGGGGAAATT
AATAGGTTGTATTGATGTTGGACGAGTCGGAATCGCAGACCGATACCAGGATCTTGCCATCCTATGGAAC
TGCCTCGGTGAGTTTTCTCCTTCATTACAGAAACGGCTTTTTCAAAAATATGGTATTGATAATCCTGATA
TGAATAAATTGCAGTTTCACTTGATGCTCGATGAGTTTTTCTGAGGGCCCAAATGTAATCACCTGGCTCA
CCTTCGGGTGGGCCTTTCTGCGTTGCTGGCGTTTTTCCATAGGCTCCGCCCCCCTGACGAGCATCACAAA
AATCGATGCTCAAGTCAGAGGTGGCGAAACCCGACAGGACTATAAAGATACCAGGCGTTTCCCCCTGGAA
GCTCCCTCGTGCGCTCTCCTGTTCCGACCCTGCCGCTTACCGGATACCTGTCCGCCTTTCTCCCTTCGGG
AAGCGTGGCGCTTTCTCATAGCTCACGCTGTAGGTATCTCAGTTCGGTGTAGGTCGTTCGCTCCAAGCTG
GGCTGTGTGCACGAACCCCCCGTTCAGCCCGACCGCTGCGCCTTATCCGGTAACTATCGTCTTGAGTCCA
ACCCGGTAAGACACGACTTATCGCCACTGGCAGCAGCCACTGGTAACAGGATTAGCAGAGCGAGGTATGT
AGGCGGTGCTACAGAGTTCTTGAAGTGGTGGCCTAACTACGGCTACACTAGAAGAACAGTATTTGGTATC
TGCGCTCTGCTGAAGCCAGTTACCTCGGAAAAAGAGTTGGTAGCTCTTGATCCGGCAAACAAACCACCGC
TGGTAGCGGTGGTTTTTTTGTTTGCAAGCAGCAGATTACGCGCAGAAAAAAAGGATCTCAAGAAGATCCT
TTGATTTTCTACCGAAGAAAGGCCCACCCGTGAAGGTGAGCCAGTGAGTTGATTGCAGTCCAGTTA
Features (pLannotate 1.2.2; 15 found; start..end, strand, type, name):
     69..89      -  misc_feature   BioBrick suffix: universal suffix for all parts
     96..123     -  terminator     T7Te terminator: phage T7 early transcription terminator
    139..210     -  terminator     rrnB T1 terminator: transcription terminator T1 from the E. coli rrnB gene
    258..932     -  CDS            mRFP1: mRFP1 is a basic (constitutively fluorescent) red fluorescent protein published in 2002, derived from Discosoma sp.. It is reported to be a somewhat slowly-maturing monomer with low acid sensitivity.
    968..984     -  protein_bind   lac operator: The lac repressor binds to the lac operator to inhibit transcription in E. coli. This inhibition can be relieved by adding lactose or isopropyl-β-D-thiogalactopyranoside (IPTG). lac repressor encoded by lacI
    992..1022    -  promoter       lac promoter: promoter for the E. coli lac operon
   1037..1058    -  protein_bind   CAP binding site: CAP binding activates transcription in the presence of cAMP. E. coli catabolite activator protein
   1071..1158    -  CDS            lacI (fragment): lac repressor; lacI; The lac repressor binds to the lac operator to inhibit transcription in E. coli. This inhibition can be relieved by adding lactose or isopropyl-β-D-thiogalactopyranoside (IPTG).
   1159..1180    -  misc_feature   BioBrick prefix: BioBrick prefix for parts that do not start with "ATG"
   1264..1295    +  terminator     tonB terminator: bidirectional E. coli tonB-P14 transcription terminator
   1296..1398    +  promoter       cat promoter: promoter of the E. coli cat gene encoding chloramphenicol acetyltransferase
   1399..2212    +  CDS            KanR (fragment): aminoglycoside phosphotransferase; aph(3')-Ia; confers resistance to kanamycin in bacteria or G418 (Geneticin®) in eukaryotes
   2235..2262    +  terminator     T7Te terminator: phage T7 early transcription terminator
   2274..2861    -  rep_origin     ori: high-copy-number ColE1/pMB1/pBR322/pUC origin of replication
   2883..2912    -  terminator     T3Te terminator: phage T3 early transcription terminator
