[The description below was written by a language model from this plasmid's Addgene catalogue record and pLannotate feature annotations shown in this document.]
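Description:
YCe1707 HC_Kan_RFP-p13 is an empty part-entry vector from the EMMA (Extensible Mammalian Modular Assembly) toolkit, built on the pSMART HC_Kan backbone and used to domesticate new DNA fragments for position 13 of the EMMA assembly scheme. It is a small bacterial cloning plasmid of roughly 2.9 kb that replicates in E. coli from a high-copy ColE1/pUC-type origin and is selected with kanamycin through an aph(3')-Ia resistance gene, annotated as being driven by a cat promoter. As is typical of pSMART-style backbones, transcription terminators (tonB, T7Te, T3Te) flank the marker, the origin and the cloning region, which insulates the insert from transcription reading in from or out to the vector.

The cloning site is occupied by a placeholder reporter cassette rather than a gene of interest. This is a BioBrick-format mRFP1 expression unit, bounded by BioBrick prefix and suffix sequences. It comprises a residual lacI fragment, a CAP binding site, the lac promoter and operator, the mRFP1 coding sequence, and the rrnB T1 and T7Te terminators. According to the depositor, a new part is inserted by a BsaI Golden Gate reaction that replaces the RFP gene, so loss of red fluorescence should distinguish recombinant colonies from those carrying the parental vector. The resulting plasmid carries the part flanked by BsmBI sites and the position 13 fusion sites, ready for release and ordered assembly into mammalian expression vectors. The type IIS sites and fusion overhangs are not annotated in the feature tables. The depositor and sequencing-derived records show the same features in opposite orientations and differ by only a few nucleotides in length.
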