Addgene plasmid #100623: YCe1707 HC_Kan_RFP-p13
Purpose: (Empty Backbone) EMMA toolkit part-entry vector position 13
Depositing lab: Yizhi Cai. Depositing organization: University of Edinburgh. Publication: EMMA: An Extensible Mammalian Modular Assembly Toolkit for the Rapid Design and Production of Diverse Expression Vectors. Martella A, Matjusaitis M, Auxillos J, Pollard SM, Cai Y. ACS Synth Biol. 2017 Apr 24. doi: 10.1021/acssynbio.7b00016. PubMed 28418644.
Backbone
  Vector backbone: pSMART HC_Kan
  Vector type: Synthetic Biology
Growth in bacteria
  Bacterial resistance: Kanamycin, 50 μg/mL
  Growth temperature: 37°C
  Growth strain: DH5alpha
  Copy number: High Copy
Gene/Insert
  Gene/Insert name: None
Terms and licenses: Academic/Nonprofit Terms; Industry Terms: Not Available to Industry
Depositor comments: It is used to standardize new parts for EMMA toolkit. New DNA fragments (parts) are cloned into this plasmid replacing the RFP gene through a BsaI Golden Gate reaction. The resulting plasmid will have the part flanked by BsmBI sites and the fusion sites corresponding to position 13 of EMMA platform.
How to cite: YCe1707 HC_Kan_RFP-p13 was a gift from Yizhi Cai (Addgene plasmid # 100623 ; http://n2t.net/addgene:100623 ; RRID:Addgene_100623)
